Addgene plasmid #1883: Cdk2
Depositing lab: Sander van den Heuvel. Publication: Distinct roles for cyclin-dependent kinases in cell cycle control. van den Heuvel S, Harlow E. Science 1993 Dec 24;262(5142):2050-4. 10.1126/science.8266103 PubMed 8266103.
Backbone
  Vector backbone: pCMV-neo-Bam
  Backbone size w/o insert (bp): 6550
  Vector type: Mammalian Expression
  Selectable markers: Neomycin (select with G418)
Growth in bacteria
  Bacterial resistance: Ampicillin, 100 μg/mL
  Growth temperature: 37°C
  Growth strain: DH5alpha
  Copy number: High Copy
Gene/Insert
  Gene/Insert name: Cdk2 (alt name: cyclin-dependent kinase 2)
  Species: H. sapiens (human)
  Insert size (bp): 900
  Entrez Gene: CDK2 (a.k.a. CDKN2, p33(CDK2))
  Cloning method: Restriction Enzyme; 5′ cloning site BamHI (not destroyed); 3′ cloning site BamHI (not destroyed)
  Sequencing primers: 5′ Bglob-intron-F; 3′ Bglob-pA-R
Terms and licenses: Academic/Nonprofit Terms; Industry Terms: Not Available to Industry
Depositor comments: See scanned map.
How to cite: Cdk2 was a gift from Sander van den Heuvel (Addgene plasmid # 1883 ; http://n2t.net/addgene:1883 ; RRID:Addgene_1883)
