[The description below was written by a language model from this plasmid's Addgene catalogue record.]
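Description:
Cdk2 is a mammalian expression plasmid carrying the human cyclin-dependent kinase 2 (CDK2) coding sequence, an insert of about 900 bp, in the pCMV-neo-Bam backbone (roughly 6.5 kb without insert). The cDNA was placed into the vector as a BamHI fragment, with BamHI sites retained at both ends, so the insert can be excised with a single enzyme. Because this cloning is non-directional, orientation depends on the individual clone. The record does not list the promoter explicitly, but the backbone name indicates CMV-driven expression. The recommended sequencing primers, which anneal in a beta-globin intron upstream and a beta-globin polyadenylation region downstream, suggest that the insert sits between these processing elements, which typically improve splicing, mRNA stability and 3′ end formation. No epitope tag, reporter or mutation is recorded for this entry.

In bacteria the plasmid is maintained as a high-copy replicon under ampicillin selection. In mammalian cells a neomycin resistance marker allows selection with G418, so the construct can be used for transient transfection or for deriving stably expressing populations. No feature table accompanies the record, so the exact positions of the origin, marker cassettes and regulatory elements cannot be given here; the depositor refers to a scanned map for this layout. The construct comes from work on the distinct roles of cyclin-dependent kinases in cell cycle control. It is suited to overexpressing CDK2 in cultured mammalian cells to examine its effects on cell cycle progression.
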