>Addgene plasmid #1883 | Cdk2 | addgene partial sequence | sequence record 16953 | Bglob-intron-F 5'-ctggtcatcatcctgccttt-3'
ATAATACTCTGAGTCCAACCGGGCCCCTCTGCTAACCATGTTCATGCCTTCTTCTCTTTCCTACAGCTCC
TGGGCAACGTGCTGGTTGTTGTGCTGTCTCATCATTTTGGCAAAGAATTCCTCGACGGATCCATGGAGAA
CTTCCAAAAGGTGGAAAAGATCGGAGAGGGCACGTACGGAGTTGTGTACAAAGCCAGAAACAAGTTGACG
GGAGAGGTGGTGGCGCTTAAGAAAATCCGCCTGGACACTGAGACTGAGGGTGTGCCCAGTACTGCCATCC
GAGAGATCTCTCTGCTTAAGGAGCTTAACCATCCTAATATTGTCAAGCTGCTGGATGTCATTCACACAGA
AAATAAACTCTACCTGGTTTTTGAATTTCTGCACCAAGATCTCAAGAAATTCATGGATGCCTCTGCTCTC
ACTGGCATTCCTCTTCCCCTCATCAAGAGCTATCTGTTCCAGCTGCTCCAGGGCCTAGCTTTCTGCCATT
CTCATCGGGTCCTCCACCGAGACCTTAAACCTCAGAATCTGCTTATTAACACAGAGGGGGCCATCAAGCT
AGCAGACTTTGGACTAGCCAGAGCTTTTGGAGTCCCTGTTCGTACTTACACCCATGAGGTGGTGACCCTG
TGGTACCGAGCTCCTGAAATCCTCCTGGGCTGCAAATATTATTCCACAGCTGTGGACATCTGGAGCCTGG
GCTGCATCTTTGCTGAG
